>Addgene plasmid #123955 | MTK3b_026 | addgene full sequence | sequence record 251625 | Addgene NGS Result
TATTTCATTATGGTGAAAGTTGGAACCTCTTACGTGCCCGATCAATCATGACCAAAATCCCTTAACGTGA
GTTTTCGTTCCACTGAGCGTCAGACCCCGTAGAAAAGATCAAAGGATCTTCTTGAGATCCTTTTTTTCTG
CGCGTAATCTGCTGCTTGCAAACAAAAAAACCACCGCTACCAGCGGTGGTTTGTTTGCCGGATCAAGAGC
TACCAACTCTTTTTCCGAAGGTAACTGGCTTCAGCAGAGCGCAGATACCAAATACTGTTCTTCTAGTGTA
GCCGTAGTTAGGCCACCACTTCAAGAACTCTGTAGCACCGCCTACATACCTCGCTCTGCTAATCCTGTTA
CCAGTGGCTGCTGCCAGTGGCGATAAGTCGTGTCTTACCGGGTTGGACTCAAGACGATAGTTACCGGATA
AGGCGCAGCGGTCGGGCTGAACGGGGGGTTCGTGCACACAGCCCAGCTTGGAGCGAACGACCTACACCGA
ACTGAGATACCTACAGCGTGAGCTATGAGAAAGCGCCACGCTTCCCGAAGGGAGAAAGGCGGACAGGTAT
CCGGTAAGCGGCAGGGTCGGAACAGGAGAGCGCACGAGGGAGCTTCCAGGGGGAAACGCCTGGTATCTTT
ATAGTCCTGTCGGGTTTCGCCACCTCTGACTTGAGCGTCGATTTTTGTGATGCTCGTCAGGGGGGCGGAG
CCTATGGAAAAACGCCAGCAACGCGGCCTTTTTACGGTTCCTGGCCTTTTGCTGGCCTTTTGCTCACATG
TTCTTTCCTGCGTTATCCCCTGATTCTGTGGATAACCGTAGTCGGTCTCATTCTTCTAGACCAGGCGAAC
GACCGTTTCAATGCCGGATATGTATGAGGAACTTCTCCGAGGAGGCAAACTTGAGGCGCCACACCCGAAC
ACATACAGGAGAAAAGCCATTCCAATGTCGAATTTGTATGCGCAATTTTTCAGATCACTCAAGCCTCAAG
CGACACCTCCGCACACATACTGGTTCACAGAAGCCCTTTCAGTGCAGGATTTGTATGCGCAACTTTAGCC
AATCAGCGAACCTTTTGCGGCACACTAGAACGCATACAGGTGAGAAGCCTTTCCAGTGTCGCATCTGTAT
GCGGAACTTCAGCGACCCCAGTTCATTGAAGAGGCATTTGCGAACTCACACCGGTTCTCAAAAACCTTTT
CAGTGCCGAATTTGTATGCGCAACTTCAGCCAACAAACAAATTTGACGAGACACACGCGCACGCACACCG
GGGAAAAACCGTTTCAATGTCGAATCTGCATGCGCAATTTTAGCGATGCGACACAACTTGTTAGGCATCT
GCGCACACACTTGCGGGGATCCGGTAGTGATGCTTTAGACGATTTTGACTTAGATATGCTTGGTTCAGAC
GCGTTAGACGACTTCGACCTAGACATGTTAGGCTCAGATGCATTGGACGACTTCGATTTAGATATGTTGG
GCTCCGATGCCCTAGATGACTTTGATCTAGATATGCTAGGATCCTGAGACCAGACCAATAAAAAACGCCC
GGCGGCAACCGAGCGTTCTGAACAAATCCAGATGGAGTTCTGAGGTCATTACTGGATCTATCAACAGGAG
TCCAAGCGAGCTCGATATCAAATTACGCCCCGCCCTGCCACTCATCGCAGTACTGTTGTAATTCATTAAG
CATTCTGCCGACATGGAAGCCATCACAAACGGCATGATGAACCTGAATCGCCAGCGGCATCAGCACCTTG
TCGCCTTGCGTATAATATTTGCCCATGGTGAAAACGGGGGCGAAGAAGTTGTCCATATTGGCCACGTTTA
AATCAAAACTGGTGAAACTCACCCAGGGATTGGCTGAAACGAAAAACATATTCTCAATAAACCCTTTAGG
GAAATAGGCCAGGTTTTCACCGTAACACGCCACATCTTGCGAATATATGTGTAGAAACTGCCGGAAATCG
TCGTGGTATTCACTCCAGAGCGATGAAAACGTTTCAGTTTGCTCATGGAAAACGGTGTAACAAGGGTGAA
CACTATCCCATATCACCAGCTCACCGTCTTTCATTGCCATACGAAATTCCGGATGAGCATTCATCAGGCG
GGCAAGAATGTGAATAAAGGCCGGATAAAACTTGTGCTTATTTTTCTTTACGGTCTTTAAAAAGGCCGTA
ATATCCAGCTGAACGGTCTGGTTATAGGTACATTGAGCAACTGACTGAAATGCCTCAAAATGTTCTTTAC
GATGCCATTGGGATATATCAACGGTGGTATATCCAGTGATTTTTTTCTCCATTTTAGCTTCCTTAGCTCC
TGAAAATCTCGATAACTCAAAAAATACGCCCGGTAGTGATCT
Features (pLannotate 1.2.2; 6 found; start..end, strand, type, name):
    122..710     +  rep_origin     ori: high-copy-number ColE1/pMB1/pBR322/pUC origin of replication
   1278..1294    +  CDS            ZFHD1 (DNA binding domain) (fragment): composite human DNA-binding domain composed of domains from the transcription factors Zif268 and Oct-1 (Pomerantz et al., 1995)
   1368..1390    +  CDS            VP48 (fragment): 3 tandem repeats of the minimal activation domain of herpes simplex virus VP16 (Cheng et al., 2013)
   1528..1562    -  terminator     lambda t0 terminator: minimal transcription terminator from phage lambda (Scholtissek and Grosse, 1987)
   1636..2292    -  CDS            cat: CAT_ECOLX - Experimental evidence at protein level: Swiss-Prot protein existence level 1. This enzyme is an effector of chloramphenicol resistance in bacteria. From Escherichia coli. This protein is used as a marker in many commonly used cloning vectors, such as pACYC184.
   2293..38      -  promoter       cat promoter (across the origin): promoter of the E. coli cat gene encoding chloramphenicol acetyltransferase
