[The description below was written by a language model from this plasmid's Addgene catalogue record and pLannotate feature annotations shown in this document.]
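Description:
MTK3b_026 is a small (about 2.4 kb) part plasmid from the Mammalian Toolkit (MTK), a modular system for hierarchical assembly of genetic circuits for mammalian cells. It is built on the MTK0_027 part-entry backbone and, although catalogued as a mammalian expression vector, it is a storage vector for a single coding part rather than a complete expression unit. The annotated features show no mammalian promoter or polyadenylation signal, as expected for a part that is meant to be combined with other parts carrying those elements. In E. coli it replicates from a high-copy ColE1/pUC-type origin. Selection is by chloramphenicol resistance, conferred by the cat gene under its native promoter and followed by a lambda t0 terminator.

The insert, SynTF_VP64, is a synthetic coding sequence for a synthetic transcription factor fused to the VP64 activation domain, which consists of tandem repeats of the minimal herpes simplex virus VP16 activation motif. The automated annotation picks up only short fragments in this region: a match to the ZFHD1 composite DNA-binding domain and a match to VP16-repeat sequence (labelled VP48). These hits fit a zinc-finger-type DNA-binding module joined to a VP16-derived activator, but they do not define the exact architecture, and the DNA-binding specificity is not stated in the record. The part is formatted as Type 3b, a position generally reserved in the MTK for C-terminal coding sequences, so it would be joined downstream of a Type 3a part within an assembled transcription unit. Once assembled, the product would typically act as an orthogonal transcriptional activator driving cognate synthetic promoters in engineered mammalian circuits. The cloning sites flanking the insert are not recorded.
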