Addgene plasmid #123955: MTK3b_026
Purpose: Encodes synTF fused to VP64 activation domain as a Type 3b part to be used in the MTK system
Depositing lab: Hana El-Samad. Depositing organization: University of California, San Francisco (UCSF). Publication: A Toolkit for Rapid Modular Construction of Biological Circuits in Mammalian Cells. Fonseca JP, Bonny AR, Kumar GR, Ng AH, Town J, Wu QC, Aslankoohi E, Chen SY, Dods G, Harrigan P, Osimiri LC, Kistler AL, El-Samad H. ACS Synth Biol. 2019 Nov 15;8(11):2593-2606. doi: 10.1021/acssynbio.9b00322. Epub 2019 Nov 5. PubMed 31686495.
Backbone
  Vector backbone: MTK0_027
  Vector type: Mammalian Expression
Growth in bacteria
  Bacterial resistance: Chloramphenicol, 25 μg/mL
  Growth temperature: 37°C
  Growth strain: DH5alpha
  Copy number: Unknown
Gene/Insert
  Gene/Insert name: SynTF_VP64
  Species: Synthetic
  Cloning method: Restriction Enzyme; 5′ cloning site unknown (unknown if destroyed); 3′ cloning site unknown (unknown if destroyed)
Terms and licenses: Academic/Nonprofit Terms; Industry Terms: Not Available to Industry
Depositor comments: Type 3b parts are generally reserved for c-terminal coding sequences in the MTK. Coding sequence from DOI:https://doi.org/10.1016/j.cell.2018.11.002 Please visit https://www.biorxiv.org/content/10.1101/506188v2 for BioRxiv preprint
How to cite: MTK3b_026 was a gift from Hana El-Samad (Addgene plasmid # 123955 ; http://n2t.net/addgene:123955 ; RRID:Addgene_123955)
